Addgene plasmid #194550: pRK5-mEGFP-HMGB1-MUT-Full-length
Purpose: Mammalian Expression of mEGFP-HMGB1 Mutant (K184Rfs*44) Fusion Protein
Depositing lab: Denes Hnisz. Publication: Aberrant phase separation and nucleolar dysfunction in rare genetic diseases. Mensah MA, Niskanen H, Magalhaes AP, Basu S, Kircher M, Sczakiel HL, Reiter AMV, Elsner J, Meinecke P, Biskup S, Chung BHY, Dombrowsky G, Eckmann-Scholz C, Hitz MP, Hoischen A, Holterhus PM, Hulsemann W, Kahrizi K, Kalscheuer VM, Kan A, Krumbiegel M, Kurth I, Leubner J, Longardt AC, Moritz JD, Najmabadi H, Skipalova K, Snijders Blok L, Tzschach A, Wiedersberg E, Zenker M, Garcia-Cabau C, Buschow R, Salvatella X, Kraushar ML, Mundlos S, Caliebe A, Spielmann M, Horn D, Hnisz D. Nature. 2023 Feb;614(7948):564-571. doi: 10.1038/s41586-022-05682-1. Epub 2023 Feb 8. PubMed 36755093.
Backbone
  Vector backbone: pRK5
  Vector type: Mammalian Expression
Growth in bacteria
  Bacterial resistance: Ampicillin, 100 μg/mL
  Growth temperature: 37°C
  Growth strain: DH5alpha
  Copy number: High Copy
Gene/Insert
  Gene/Insert name: HMGB1
  Species: H. sapiens (human)
  Mutation: K184Rfs*44
  Entrez Gene: HMGB1 (a.k.a. HMG-1, HMG1, HMG3, SBP-1)
  Tag / fusion protein: mEGFP (N terminal on insert)
  Cloning method: Restriction Enzyme; 5′ cloning site unknown (unknown if destroyed)
Terms and licenses: Academic/Nonprofit Terms; Industry Terms: Not Available to Industry
How to cite: pRK5-mEGFP-HMGB1-MUT-Full-length was a gift from Denes Hnisz (Addgene plasmid # 194550 ; http://n2t.net/addgene:194550 ; RRID:Addgene_194550)
