[The description below was written by a language model from this plasmid's Addgene catalogue record and pLannotate feature annotations shown in this document.]
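Description:
pRK5-mEGFP-HMGB1-MUT-Full-length is a mammalian expression plasmid of about 6.1 kb built on the pRK5 backbone. It produces human HMGB1 carrying the frameshift mutation K184Rfs*44, fused at its N terminus to monomeric EGFP. It is propagated in E. coli as a high-copy plasmid through a ColE1/pUC-type origin and selected with ampicillin via the β-lactamase gene and its own promoter. An M13 phage origin is also annotated, along with short remnants of lacZα, lacI, rop, bom and the lac promoter/operator region. These are carried over from the backbone and play no part in the payload.

The expression cassette is driven by the human cytomegalovirus immediate-early enhancer and promoter. Downstream of these lie a fragment of CMV intron A and an SP6 promoter, which could in principle support in vitro transcription. A short fragment resembling an IgH signal sequence is also annotated here, apparently upstream of the fusion coding region. The fluorescent protein coding region follows; the automated annotation labels it as a SiriusGFP fragment, but it corresponds to the mEGFP tag named in the catalogue entry. Next is the HMGB1 coding region, matched by the software to the closely related bovine orthologue although the record gives the species as human. That annotated match ends roughly where the frameshift would replace the normal C-terminal sequence with a novel tail. An SV40 polyadenylation signal terminates the transcript, and an SV40 enhancer/early promoter region lies further downstream.

The associated publication concerns aberrant phase separation and nucleolar dysfunction in rare genetic diseases. The construct therefore suits live or fixed-cell imaging of the localisation and condensate behaviour of the mutant protein in transfected mammalian cells.
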