Features (pLannotate 1.2.2; 22 found; start..end, strand, type, name):
     14..393     +  enhancer       CMV enhancer: human cytomegalovirus immediate early enhancer
    394..597     +  promoter       CMV promoter: human cytomegalovirus (CMV) immediate early promoter
    733..776     +  intron         CMV intron (fragment): modified intron A from human cytomegalovirus
    828..846     +  promoter       SP6 promoter: promoter for bacteriophage SP6 RNA polymerase
    850..887     +  CDS            IgH signal sequence (fragment): signal sequence from the mouse immunoglobulin heavy chain variable region
    939..1653    +  CDS            SiriusGFP (fragment): enhanced GFP (EGFP) derivative that exhibits robust folding and enhanced photostability (Zhong et al., 2019) mammalian codon-optimized
   1659..2201    +  CDS            HMGB1 (fragment): HMGB1_BOVIN - Also known as HMG1. Experimental evidence at protein level: Swiss-Prot protein existence level 1. In the extracellular compartment (following either active secretion or passive release)involved in regulation of the inflammatory response. Fully reduced HGMB1 (which subsequently gets oxidized after release) in association with CXCL12 mediates the recruitment of inflammatory cells during the initial phase of tissue injury; the CXCL12:HMGB1 complex triggers CXCR4 homodimerization (By similarity). Induces the migration of monocyte-derived immature dendritic cells and seems to regulate
   2340..2357    +  misc_feature   MCS (fragment): pUC18/19 multiple cloning site
   2378..2512    +  polyA_signal   SV40 poly(A) signal: SV40 polyadenylation signal
   2581..2938    +  promoter       SV40 promoter: SV40 enhancer and early promoter
   2957..3111    +  CDS            lacZα (fragment): LacZα fragment of β-galactosidase; lacZ fragment
   3117..3168    -  misc_feature   bom (fragment): basis of mobility region from pBR322
   3187..3567    +  rep_origin     M13 ori (sequence partly withheld): M13 bacteriophage origin of replication; arrow indicates direction of (+) strand synthesis
   3643..3692    -  misc_feature   bom (fragment): basis of mobility region from pBR322
   3794..3829    -  CDS            rop (fragment): Rop protein, which maintains plasmids at low copy number; rop
   3924..4028    +  promoter       AmpR promoter: bla
   4029..4889    +  CDS            AmpR: β-lactamase; bla; confers resistance to ampicillin, carbenicillin, and related antibiotics
   5060..5648    +  rep_origin     ori: high-copy-number ColE1/pMB1/pBR322/pUC origin of replication
   5831..5923    +  CDS            lacI (fragment): lac repressor; lacI; The lac repressor binds to the lac operator to inhibit transcription in E. coli. This inhibition can be relieved by adding lactose or isopropyl-β-D-thiogalactopyranoside (IPTG).
   5936..5957    +  protein_bind   CAP binding site: CAP binding activates transcription in the presence of cAMP. E. coli catabolite activator protein
   5972..6002    +  promoter       lac promoter: promoter for the E. coli lac operon
   6010..6026    +  protein_bind   lac operator: The lac repressor binds to the lac operator to inhibit transcription in E. coli. This inhibition can be relieved by adding lactose or isopropyl-β-D-thiogalactopyranoside (IPTG). lac repressor encoded by lacI
>Addgene plasmid #194550 | pRK5-mEGFP-HMGB1-MUT-Full-length | addgene full sequence | sequence record 385273 | Addgene NGS Result
TTCGAGCTCGCCCGACATTGATTATTGACTAGTTATTAATAGTAATCAATTACGGGGTCATTAGTTCATA
GCCCATATATGGAGTTCCGCGTTACATAACTTACGGTAAATGGCCCGCCTGGCTGACCGCCCAACGACCC
CCGCCCATTGACGTCAATAATGACGTATGTTCCCATAGTAACGCCAATAGGGACTTTCCATTGACGTCAA
TGGGTGGAGTATTTACGGTAAACTGCCCACTTGGCAGTACATCAAGTGTATCATATGCCAAGTACGCCCC
CTATTGACGTCAATGACGGTAAATGGCCCGCCTGGCATTATGCCCAGTACATGACCTTATGGGACTTTCC
TACTTGGCAGTACATCTACGTATTAGTCATCGCTATTACCATGGTGATGCGGTTTTGGCAGTACATCAAT
GGGCGTGGATAGCGGTTTGACTCACGGGGATTTCCAAGTCTCCACCCCATTGACGTCAATGGGAGTTTGT
TTTGGCACCAAAATCAACGGGACTTTCCAAAATGTCGTAACAACTCCGCCCCATTGACGCAAATGGGCGG
TAGGCGTGTACGGTGGGAGGTCTATATAAGCAGAGCTCGTTTAGTGAACCGTCAGATCGCCTGGAGACGC
CATCCACGCTGTTTTGACCTCCATAGAAGACACCGGGACCGATCCAGCCTCCGCGGCCGGGAACGGTGCA
TTGGAACGCGGATTCCCCGTGCCAAGAGTGACGTAAGTACCGCCTATAGAGTCTATAGGCCCACCCCCTT
GGCTTCGTTAGAACGCGGCTACAATTAATACATAACCTTATGTATCATACACATACGATTTAGGTGACAC
TATAGAATAACATCCACTTTGCCTTTCTCTCCACAGGTGTCCACTCCCAGGTCCAACTGCACCTCGGTTC
TATCGATTGAATTCGTACCGGTGCCACCATGGTGAGCAAGGGCGAGGAGCTGTTCACCGGGGTGGTGCCC
ATCCTGGTCGAGCTGGACGGCGACGTAAACGGCCACAAGTTCAGCGTGCGCGGCGAGGGCGAGGGCGATG
CCACCAACGGCAAGCTGACCCTGAAGTTCATCTGCACCACCGGCAAGCTGCCCGTGCCCTGGCCCACCCT
CGTGACCACCCTGACCTACGGCGTGCAGTGCTTCAGCCGCTACCCCGACCACATGAAGCAGCACGACTTC
TTCAAGTCCGCCATGCCCGAAGGCTACGTCCAGGAGCGCACCATCTCCTTCAAGGACGACGGCACCTACA
AGACCCGCGCCGAGGTGAAGTTCGAGGGCGACACCCTGGTGAACCGCATCGAGCTGAAGGGCATCGACTT
CAAGGAGGACGGCAACATCCTGGGGCACAAGCTGGAGTACAACTTCAACAGCCACAACGTCTATATCACG
GCCGACAAGCAGAAGAACGGCATCAAGGCGAACTTCAAGATCCGCCACAACGTCGAGGACGGCAGCGTGC
AGCTCGCCGACCACTACCAGCAGAACACCCCCATCGGCGACGGCCCCGTGCTGCTGCCCGACAACCACTA
CCTGAGCACCCAGTCCAAGCTGAGCAAAGACCCCAACGAGAAGCGCGATCACATGGTCCTGCTGGAGTTC
GTGACCGCCGCCGGGATCACTCTCGGCATGGACGAGCTGTACACGGCGATGGGCAAAGGAGATCCTAAGA
AGCCGAGAGGCAAAATGTCATCATATGCATTTTTTGTGCAAACTTGTCGGGAGGAGCATAAGAAGAAGCA
CCCAGATGCTTCAGTCAACTTCTCAGAGTTTTCTAAGAAGTGCTCAGAGAGGTGGAAGACCATGTCTGCT
AAAGAGAAAGGAAAATTTGAAGATATGGCAAAAGCGGACAAGGCCCGTTATGAAAGAGAAATGAAAACCT
ATATCCCTCCCAAAGGGGAGACAAAAAAGAAGTTCAAGGATCCCAATGCACCCAAGAGGCCTCCTTCGGC
CTTCTTCCTCTTCTGCTCTGAGTATCGCCCAAAAATCAAAGGAGAACATCCTGGCCTGTCCATTGGTGAT
GTTGCGAAGAAACTGGGAGAGATGTGGAATAACACTGCTGCAGATGACAAGCAGCCTTATGAAAAGAAGG
CTGCGAAGCTGAAGGAAAAATATGAAAAGGATATTGCTGCATATCGAGCTAAAGGAAAGCCTGATGCAGC
AAAAAAGGGAGTTGTCAAGGCTGAAAAAAGCAAGAAAAGGAAGAGGAGGAAGATGAGGAAGATGAAGAGG
ATGAGGAGGAGGAGGAAGATGAAGAAGATGAAGATGAAGAAGAAGATGATGATGATGAATAAGTTGGTTC
TAGCGCAGTTCTTCTTCTCCTGTCTATAATCTAGAGTCGACCTGCAGAAGCTTGGCCGCCATGGCCCAAC
TTGTTTATTGCAGCTTATAATGGTTACAAATAAAGCAATAGCATCACAAATTTCACAAATAAAGCATTTT
TTTCACTGCATTCTAGTTGTGGTTTGTCCAAACTCATCAATGTATCTTATCATGTCTGGATCGGGAATTA
ATTCGGCGCAGCACCATGGCCTGAAATAACCTCTGAAAGAGGAACTTGGTTAGGTACCTTCTGAGGCGGA
AAGAACCAGCTGTGGAATGTGTGTCAGTTAGGGTGTGGAAAGTCCCCAGGCTCCCCAGCAGGCAGAAGTA
TGCAAAGCATGCATCTCAATTAGTCAGCAACCAGGTGTGGAAAGTCCCCAGGCTCCCCAGCAGGCAGAAG
TATGCAAAGCATGCATCTCAATTAGTCAGCAACCATAGTCCCGCCCCTAACTCCGCCCATCCCGCCCCTA
ACTCCGCCCAGTTCCGCCCATTCTCCGCCCCATGGCTGACTAATTTTTTTTATTTATGCAGAGGCCGAGG
CCGCCTCGGCCTCTGAGCTATTCCAGAAGTAGTGAGGAGGCTTTTTTGGAGGCCTAGGCTTTTGCAAAAA
GCTGTTAACAGCTTGGCACTGGCCGTCGTTTTACAACGTCGTGACTGGGAAAACCCTGGCGTTACCCAAC
TTAATCGCCTTGCAGCACATCCCCCTTTCGCCAGCTGGCGTAATAGCGAAGAGGCCCGCACCGATCGCCC
TTCCCAACAGTTGCGCAGCCTGAATGGCGAATGGCGCCTGATGCGGTATTTTCTCCTTACGCATCTGTGC
GGTATTTCACACCGCATA
[142 nt withheld, positions 3169-3310]
C
[141 nt withheld, positions 3312-3452]
CCTTTGACGTTGGAGTCCACGTTCTTT
[37 nt withheld, positions 3480-3516]
ACCCTATCTCGGGCTATTCTTTTGATTTATAAGGGATTTTGCCGATTTCGGCCTATTGGTTAAAAAATGA
GCTGATTTAACAAAAATTTAACGCGAATTTTAACAAAATATTAACGTTTACAATTTTATGGTGCACTCTC
AGTACAATCTGCTCTGATGCCGCATAGTTAAGCCAGCCCCGACACCCGCCAACACCCGCTGACGCGCCCT
GACGGGCTTGTCTGCTCCCGGCATCCGCTTACAGACAAGCTGTGACCGTCTCCGGGAGCTGCATGTGTCA
GAGGTTTTCACCGTCATCACCGAAACGCGCGAGACGAAAGGGCCTCGTGATACGCCTATTTTTATAGGTT
AATGTCATGATAATAATGGTTTCTTAGACGTCAGGTGGCACTTTTCGGGGAAATGTGCGCGGAACCCCTA
TTTGTTTATTTTTCTAAATACATTCAAATATGTATCCGCTCATGAGACAATAACCCTGATAAATGCTTCA
ATAATATTGAAAAAGGAAGAGTATGAGTATTCAACATTTCCGTGTCGCCCTTATTCCCTTTTTTGCGGCA
TTTTGCCTTCCTGTTTTTGCTCACCCAGAAACGCTGGTGAAAGTAAAAGATGCTGAAGATCAGTTGGGTG
CACGAGTGGGTTACATCGAACTGGATCTCAACAGCGGTAAGATCCTTGAGAGTTTTCGCCCCGAAGAACG
TTTTCCAATGATGAGCACTTTTAAAGTTCTGCTATGTGGCGCGGTATTATCCCGTATTGACGCCGGGCAA
GAGCAACTCGGTCGCCGCATACACTATTCTCAGAATGACTTGGTTGAGTACTCACCAGTCACAGAAAAGC
ATCTTACGGATGGCATGACAGTAAGAGAATTATGCAGTGCTGCCATAACCATGAGTGATAACACTGCGGC
CAACTTACTTCTGACAACGATCGGAGGACCGAAGGAGCTAACCGCTTTTTTGCACAACATGGGGGATCAT
GTAACTCGCCTTGATCGTTGGGAACCGGAGCTGAATGAAGCCATACCAAACGACGAGCGTGACACCACGA
TGCCTGTAGCAATGGCAACAACGTTGCGCAAACTATTAACTGGCGAACTACTTACTCTAGCTTCCCGGCA
ACAATTAATAGACTGGATGGAGGCGGATAAAGTTGCAGGACCACTTCTGCGCTCGGCCCTTCCGGCTGGC
TGGTTTATTGCTGATAAATCTGGAGCCGGTGAGCGTGGGTCTCGCGGTATCATTGCAGCACTGGGGCCAG
ATGGTAAGCCCTCCCGTATCGTAGTTATCTACACGACGGGGAGTCAGGCAACTATGGATGAACGAAATAG
ACAGATCGCTGAGATAGGTGCCTCACTGATTAAGCATTGGTAACTGTCAGACCAAGTTTACTCATATATA
CTTTAGATTGATTTAAAACTTCATTTTTAATTTAAAAGGATCTAGGTGAAGATCCTTTTTGATAATCTCA
TGACCAAAATCCCTTAACGTGAGTTTTCGTTCCACTGAGCGTCAGACCCCGTAGAAAAGATCAAAGGATC
TTCTTGAGATCCTTTTTTTCTGCGCGTAATCTGCTGCTTGCAAACAAAAAAACCACCGCTACCAGCGGTG
GTTTGTTTGCCGGATCAAGAGCTACCAACTCTTTTTCCGAAGGTAACTGGCTTCAGCAGAGCGCAGATAC
CAAATACTGTTCTTCTAGTGTAGCCGTAGTTAGGCCACCACTTCAAGAACTCTGTAGCACCGCCTACATA
CCTCGCTCTGCTAATCCTGTTACCAGTGGCTGCTGCCAGTGGCGATAAGTCGTGTCTTACCGGGTTGGAC
TCAAGACGATAGTTACCGGATAAGGCGCAGCGGTCGGGCTGAACGGGGGGTTCGTGCACACAGCCCAGCT
TGGAGCGAACGACCTACACCGAACTGAGATACCTACAGCGTGAGCTATGAGAAAGCGCCACGCTTCCCGA
AGGGAGAAAGGCGGACAGGTATCCGGTAAGCGGCAGGGTCGGAACAGGAGAGCGCACGAGGGAGCTTCCA
GGGGGAAACGCCTGGTATCTTTATAGTCCTGTCGGGTTTCGCCACCTCTGACTTGAGCGTCGATTTTTGT
GATGCTCGTCAGGGGGGCGGAGCCTATGGAAAAACGCCAGCAACGCGGCCTTTTTACGGTTCCTGGCCTT
TTGCTGGCCTTTTGCTCACATGTTCTTTCCTGCGTTATCCCCTGATTCTGTGGATAACCGTATTACCGCC
TTTGAGTGAGCTGATACCGCTCGCCGCAGCCGAACGACCGAGCGCAGCGAGTCAGTGAGCGAGGAAGCGG
AAGAGCGCCCAATACGCAAACCGCCTCTCCCCGCGCGTTGGCCGATTCATTAATGCAGCTGGCACGACAG
GTTTCCCGACTGGAAAGCGGGCAGTGAGCGCAACGCAATTAATGTGAGTTAGCTCACTCATTAGGCACCC
CAGGCTTTACACTTTATGCTTCCGGCTCGTATGTTGTGTGGAATTGTGAGCGGATAACAATTTCACACAG
GAAACAGCTATGACATGATTACGAATTAA
